>Addgene plasmid #175341 | pH6HTC_MANF-Halo | addgene full sequence | sequence record 345604 | Addgene NGS Result
AAGCAGAAGGCCATCCTGACGGATGGCCTTTTTGCGTTTCTACAAACTCTTTTGTTTATTTTTCTAAATA
CATTCAAATATGTATCCGCTCATGGATCTCGATCCCGCGAAATTAATACGACTCACTATAGGGTATTTTA
ACTTTACTAAGGAGCGATCGCTTTCGAATTCCTACCGCGGATATATGAGGAGGATGTGGGCCACGCAGGG
GCTGGCGGTGGCGCTGGCTCTGAGCGTGCTGCCGGGCAGCCGGGCGCTGCGGCCGGGCGACTGCGAAGTT
TGTATTTCTTATCTGGGAAGATTTTACCAGGACCTCAAAGACAGAGATGTCACATTCTCACCAGCCACTA
TTGAAAACGAACTTATAAAGTTCTGCCGGGAAGCAAGAGGCAAAGAGAATCGGTTGTGCTACTATATCGG
GGCCACAGATGATGCAGCCACCAAAATCATCAATGAGGTATCAAAGCCTCTGGCCCACCACATCCCTGTG
GAGAAGATCTGTGAGAAGCTTAAGAAGAAGGACAGCCAGATATGTGAGCTTAAGTATGACAAGCAGATCG
ACCTGAGCACAGTGGACCTGAAGAAGCTCCGAGTTAAAGAGCTGAAGAAGATTCTGGATGACTGGGGGGA
GACATGCAAAGGCTGTGCAGAAAAGTCTGACTACATCCGGAAGATAAATGAACTGATGCCTAAATATGCC
CCCAAGGCAGCCAGTGCACGGACCGATTTGGGGCCAACCACTGAGGATCTGTACTTTCAGAGCGATAACG
ATGGATCCGAAATCGGTACTGGCTTTCCATTCGACCCCCATTATGTGGAAGTCCTGGGCGAGCGCATGCA
CTACGTCGATGTTGGTCCGCGCGATGGCACCCCTGTGCTGTTCCTGCACGGTAACCCGACCTCCTCCTAC
GTGTGGCGCAACATCATCCCGCATGTTGCACCGACCCATCGCTGCATTGCTCCAGACCTGATCGGTATGG
GCAAATCCGACAAACCAGACCTGGGTTATTTCTTCGACGACCACGTCCGCTTCATGGATGCCTTCATCGA
AGCCCTGGGTCTGGAAGAGGTCGTCCTGGTCATTCACGACTGGGGCTCCGCTCTGGGTTTCCACTGGGCC
AAGCGCAATCCAGAGCGCGTCAAAGGTATTGCATTTATGGAGTTCATCCGCCCTATCCCGACCTGGGACG
AATGGCCAGAATTTGCCCGCGAGACCTTCCAGGCCTTCCGCACCACCGACGTCGGCCGCAAGCTGATCAT
CGATCAGAACGTTTTTATCGAGGGTACGCTGCCGATGGGTGTCGTCCGCCCGCTGACTGAAGTCGAGATG
GACCATTACCGCGAGCCGTTCCTGAATCCTGTTGACCGCGAGCCACTGTGGCGCTTCCCAAACGAGCTGC
CAATCGCCGGTGAGCCAGCGAACATCGTCGCGCTGGTCGAAGAATACATGGACTGGCTGCACCAGTCCCC
TGTCCCGAAGCTGCTGTTCTGGGGCACCCCAGGCGTTCTGATCCCACCGGCCGAAGCCGCTCGCCTGGCC
AAAAGCCTGCCTAACTGCAAGGCTGTGGACATCGGCCCGGGTCTGAATCTGCTGCAAGAAGACAACCCGG
ACCTGATCGGCAGCGAGATCGCGCGCTGGCTGTCTACTCTGGAGATTTCCGGTCATCATCACCATCACCA
CTAATAGTCAACCGCTGAGCAATAACTAGCATAACCCCTTGGGGCCTCTAAACGGGTCTTGAGGGGTTTT
TTGCTGAAAGGAGGAACTATATCCGGTTCGCTTGCTGTCCATAAAACCGCCCAGTCTAGCTATCGCCATG
TAAGCCCACTGCAAGCTACCTGCTTTCTCTTTGCGCTTGCGTTTTCCCTTGTCCAGATAGCCCAGTAGCT
GACATTCATCCGGGGTCAGCACCGTTTCTGCGGACTGGCTTTCTACGTAATGGTTTCTTAGACGTCAGGT
GGCACTTTTCGGGGAAATGTGCGCGGAACCCCTATTTGTTTATTTTTCTAAATACATTCAAATATGTATC
CGCTCATGAGACAATAACCCTGATAAATGCTTCAATAATATTGAAAAAGGAAGAGTATGAGTATTCAACA
TTTCCGTGTCGCCCTTATTCCCTTTTTTGCGGCATTTTGCCTTCCTGTTTTTGCTCACCCAGAAACGCTG
GTGAAAGTAAAAGATGCTGAAGATCAGTTGGGTGCACGAGTGGGTTACATCGAACTGGATCTCAACAGCG
GTAAGATCCTTGAGAGTTTTCGCCCCGAAGAACGTTTTCCAATGATGAGCACTTTCAAAGTTCTGCTATG
TGGCGCGGTATTATCCCGTATTGACGCCGGGCAAGAGCAACTCGGTCGCCGCATACACTATTCTCAGAAT
GACTTGGTTGAGTACTCACCAGTCACAGAAAAGCATCTTACGGATGGCATGACAGTAAGAGAATTATGCA
GTGCTGCCATAACCATGAGTGATAACACTGCGGCCAACTTACTTCTGACAACTATCGGAGGACCGAAGGA
GCTAACCGCTTTTTTGCACAACATGGGGGATCATGTAACTCGCCTTGATCGTTGGGAACCGGAGCTGAAT
GAAGCCATACCAAACGACGAGCGTGACACCACGATGCCTGTAGCAATGGCAACAACGTTGCGCAAACTAT
TAACTGGCGAACTACTTACTCTAGCTTCCCGGCAACAATTAATAGACTGGATGGAGGCGGATAAAGTTGC
AGGACCACTTCTGCGCTCGGCCCTTCCGGCTGGCTGGTTTATTGCTGATAAATCTGGAGCCGGTGAGCGT
GGGTCTCGCGGTATCATTGCAGCACTGGGGCCAGATGGTAAGCCCTCCCGTATCGTAGTTATCTACACGA
CGGGGAGTCAGGCAACTATGGATGAACGAAATAGACAGATCGCTGAGATAGGTGCCTCACTGATTAAGCA
TTGGTAATTCGAAATGACCGACCAAGCGACGCCCAACCGGTATCAGCTCACTCAAAGGCGGTAATACGGT
TATCCACAGAATCAGGGGATAACGCAGGAAAGAACATGTGAGCAAAAGGCCAGCAAAAGGCCAGGAACCG
TAAAAAGGCCGCGTTGCTGGCGTTTTTCCATAGGCTCCGCCCCCCTGACGAGCATCACAAAAATCGACGC
TCAAGTCAGAGGTGGCGAAACCCGACAGGACTATAAAGATACCAGGCGTTTCCCCCTGGAAGCTCCCTCG
TGCGCTCTCCTGTTCCGACCCTGCCGCTTACCGGATACCTGTCCGCCTTTCTCCCTTCGGGAAGCGTGGC
GCTTTCTCATAGCTCACGCTGTAGGTATCTCAGTTCGGTGTAGGTCGTTCGCTCCAAGCTGGGCTGTGTG
CACGAACCCCCCGTTCAGCCCGACCGCTGCGCCTTATCCGGTAACTATCGTCTTGAGTCCAACCCGGTAA
GACACGACTTATCGCCACTGGCAGCAGCCACTGGTAACAGGATTAGCAGAGCGAGGTATGTAGGCGGTGC
TACAGAGTTCTTGAAGTGGTGGCCTAACTACGGCTACACTAGAAGGACAGTATTTGGTATCTGCGCTCTG
CTGAAGCCAGTTACCTTCGGAAAAAGAGTTGGTAGCTCTTGATCCGGCAAACAAACCACCGCTGGTAGCG
GTGGTTTTTTTGTTTGCAAGCAGCAGATTACGCGCAGAAAAAAAGGATTTCAAGAAGATCCTTTGATCTT
TTCTACGGGGTCTGACGCTCAGTGGAACGAAAACTCACGTTAAGGGCATATGATGGTAGTGTGGGGTCTC
CCCATGCGAGAGTAGGGAACTGCCAGGCATCAAATAAAACGAAAGGCTCAGTCGAAAGACTGGGCCTTTC
GTTTTATCTGTTGTTTGTCGGTGAACGCTCTCCTGAGTAGGACAAATCCGCCGGGAGCGGATTTGAACGT
TGCGAAGCAACGGCCCGGAGGGTGGCGGGCAGGACGCCCGCCATAAACTGCCAGGCATCAAATT
Features (pLannotate 1.2.2; 12 found; start..end, strand, type, name):
      5..32      +  terminator     rrnB T2 terminator: transcription terminator T2 from the E. coli rrnB gene
     51..94      +  promoter       AmpR promoter (fragment): bla
    114..132     +  promoter       T7 promoter: promoter for bacteriophage T7 RNA polymerase
    185..730     +  CDS            MANF: MANF_HUMAN - Also known as ARMET, ARP. Experimental evidence at protein level: Swiss-Prot protein existence level 1. Selectively promotes the survival of dopaminergic neurons of the ventral mid-brain (PubMed:12794311). Modulates GABAergic transmission to the dopaminergic neurons of the substantia nigra (By similarity). Enhances spontaneous, as well as evoked, GABAergic inhibitory postsynaptic currents in dopaminergic neurons (By similarity). Inhibits cell proliferation and endoplasmic reticulum (ER) stress-induced cell death (PubMed:18561914, PubMed:22637475, PubMed:29497057). Retained in the
    743..763     +  CDS            TEV site: tobacco etch virus (TEV) protease recognition and cleavage site
    779..1662    +  CDS            HaloTag® (fragment): modified bacterial dehalogenase that forms covalent bonds with chloroalkane derivatives
   1706..1753    +  terminator     T7 terminator: transcription terminator for bacteriophage T7 RNA polymerase
   1763..1939    -  CDS            tnpA (fragment): TN5P_ECOLX - Also known as tnp. Experimental evidence at protein level: Swiss-Prot protein existence level 1. Mediates transposition of transposon Tn5 by a 'cut and paste' mechanism. First, the monomeric transposase binds the 19 bp inverted DNA repeats flanking the transposon. Then, dimerization of the DNA- bound transposase creates a synaptic DNA complex. After nicking of the first DNA strand, excision of the transposon proceeds through a series of intermediates. The transposase then mediates the insertion of the transposon at a new site by strand transfer. The activity of the wild- type tran
   1982..2086    +  promoter       AmpR promoter: bla
   2087..2947    +  CDS            AmpR: β-lactamase; bla; confers resistance to ampicillin, carbenicillin, and related antibiotics
   3105..3693    -  rep_origin     ori: high-copy-number ColE1/pMB1/pBR322/pUC origin of replication
   3811..3897    +  terminator     rrnB T1 terminator: Escherichia coli rrnB; transcription terminator T1 from the E. coli rrnB gene
