[The description below was written by a language model from this plasmid's Addgene catalogue record and pLannotate feature annotations shown in this document.]
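Description:
pH6HTC_MANF-Halo is a compact (about 4 kb) bacterial and cell-free expression plasmid for producing human MANF (mesencephalic astrocyte-derived neurotrophic factor, also called ARMET or ARP) as a HaloTag fusion protein. It is built on a derivative of the pH6HTC vector from which the cer region has been removed. It replicates in E. coli from a high-copy ColE1/pUC-type origin and is selected with ampicillin through a β-lactamase cassette driven by its own bla promoter.

The expression unit is driven by a bacteriophage T7 promoter and closed by a T7 terminator, so transcription depends on T7 RNA polymerase, supplied either by a suitable expression strain or by a coupled in vitro transcription/translation system. The MANF coding sequence, inserted by Gibson assembly, is followed in frame by a TEV protease recognition site and then HaloTag, a modified bacterial dehalogenase that bonds covalently to chloroalkane ligands. The catalogue entry lists the C-terminal tag as HaloTag-6xHis; the His tag is not separately annotated in the feature table. This layout allows covalent capture or labelling of the fusion on chloroalkane-bearing resins or dyes, metal-affinity purification through the His tag, and release of MANF from the tags by TEV cleavage. The rrnB T1 and T2 terminators upstream of the T7 promoter shield the cassette from read-through transcription from the backbone. A short AmpR promoter fragment and a Tn5 transposase fragment are also annotated and appear to be non-functional backbone remnants.

The stated purpose is production of the HaloTag fusion protein, and the associated publication concerns large-scale identification of RNA-binding protein–RNA interactions, for which such immobilisable fusions serve as bait.
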