Addgene plasmid #175341: pH6HTC_MANF-Halo
Purpose: Production of HaloTag fusion protein
Depositing lab: Claudia Kutter. Depositing organization: Karolinska Institutet. Publication: Large-scale identification of RBP-RNA interactions by RAPseq refines essentials of post-transcriptional gene regulation. Atanasoai I, Papavasileiou S, Preiß N, Kutter C. bioRxiv 2021.11.08.467743 10.1101/2021.11.08.467743.
Backbone
  Vector backbone: pH6HTC_minus_cer-region
  Vector type: Bacterial Expression ; Cell Free Expression
Growth in bacteria
  Bacterial resistance: Ampicillin, 100 μg/mL
  Growth temperature: 37°C
  Growth strain: DH5alpha
  Copy number: High Copy
Gene/Insert
  Gene/Insert name: MANF
  Species: H. sapiens (human)
  Entrez Gene: MANF (a.k.a. ARMET, ARP, DDDS)
  Tag / fusion protein: HaloTag-6xHis (C terminal on backbone)
  Cloning method: Gibson Cloning
Terms and licenses: Academic/Nonprofit Terms; Industry Terms: Not Available to Industry
Depositor comments: Please visit https://doi.org/10.1101/2021.11.08.467743 for bioRxiv preprint.
How to cite: pH6HTC_MANF-Halo was a gift from Claudia Kutter (Addgene plasmid # 175341 ; http://n2t.net/addgene:175341 ; RRID:Addgene_175341)
